>Addgene plasmid #204704 | pMXS-ATPIF1 E55A | addgene full sequence | sequence record 408505 | Addgene NGS Result
CCCGAAAAGTGCCACCTGCATAATGAAAGACCCCACCTGTAGGTTTGGCAAGCTAGCTTAAGTAACGCCA
TTTTGCAAGGCATGGAAAAATACATAACTGAGAATAGAAAAGTTCAGATCAAGGTCAGGAACAGATGGAA
CAGCTGAATATGGGCCAAACAGGATATCTGTGGTAAGCAGTTCCTGCCCCGGCTCAGGGCCAAGAACAGA
TGGAACAGCTGAATATGGGCCAAACAGGATATCTGTGGTAAGCAGTTCCTGCCCCGGCTCAGGGCCAAGA
ACAGATGGTCCCCAGATGCGGTCCAGCCCTCAGCAGTTTCTAGAGAACCATCAGATGTTTCCAGGGTGCC
CCAAGGACCTGAAATGACCCTGTGCCTTATTTGAACTAACCAATCAGTTCGCTTCTCGCTTCTGTTCGCG
CGCTTCTGCTCCCCGAGCTCAATAAAAGAGCCCACAACCCCTCACTCGGCGCGCCAGTCCTCCGATTGAC
TGAGTCGCCCGGGTACCCGTGTATCCAATAAACCCTCTTGCAGTTGCATCCGACTTGTGGTCTCGCTGTT
CCTTGGGAGGGTCTCCTCTGAGTGATTGACTACCCGTCAGCGGGGGTCTTTCATTTGGGGGCTCGTCCGG
GATCGGGAGACCCCTGCCCAGGGACCACCGACCCACCACCGGGAGGTAAGCTGGCCAGCAACTTATCTGT
GTCTGTCCGATTGTCTAGTGTCTATGACTGATTTTATGCGCCTGCGTCGGTACTAGTTAGCTAACTAGCT
CTGTATCTGGCGGACCCGTGGTGGAACTGACGAGTTCGGAACACCCGGCCGCAACCCTGGGAGACGTCCC
AGGGACTTCGGGGGCCGTTTTTGTGGCCCGACCTGAGTCCAAAAATCCCGATCGTTTTGGACTCTTTGGT
GCACCCCCCTAATAGGAGGGATATGTGGTTCTGGTAGGAGACGAGAACCTAAAACAGTTCCCGCCTCCGT
CTGAATTTTTGCTTTCGGTTTGGGACCGAAGCCGCGCCGCGCGTCTTGTCTGCTGCAGCATCGTTCTGTG
TTGTCTCTGTCTGACTGTGTTTCTGTATTTGTCTGAAAATTAGGGCCAGACTGTTACCACTCCCTTAAGT
TTGACCTTAGGTCACTGGAAAGATGTCGAGCGGATCGCTCACAACCAGTCGGTAGATGTCAAGAAGAGAC
GTTGGGTTACCTTCTGCTCTGCAGAATGGCCAACCTTTAACGTCGGATGGCCGCGAGACGGCACCTTTAA
CCGAGACCTCATCACCCAGGTTAAGATCAAGGTCTTTTCACCTGGCCCGCATGGACACCCAGACCAGGTC
CCCTACATCGTGACCTGGGAAGCCTTGGCTTTTGACCCCCCTCCCTGGGTCAAGCCCTTTGTACACCCTA
AGCCTCCGCCTCCTCTTCCTCCATCCGCCCCGTCTCTCCCCCTTGAACCTCCTCGTTCGACCCCGCCTCG
ATCCTCCCTTTATCCAGCCCTCACTCCTTCTCTAGGCGCCCCCATATGGCCATATGAGATCTTATATGGG
GCACCCCCGCCCCTTGTAAACTTCCCTGACCCTGACATGACAAGAGTTACTAACAGCCCCTCTCTCCAAG
CTCACTTACAGGCTCTCTACTTAGTCCAGCACGAAGTCTGGAGACCTCTGGCGGCAGCCTACCAAGAACA
ACTGGACCGACCGGTGGTACCTCACCCTTACCGAGTCGGCGACACAGTGTGGGTCCGCCGACACCAGACT
AAGAACCTAGAACCTCGCTGGAAAGGACCTTACACAGTCCTGCTGACCACCCCCACCGCCCTCAAAGTAG
ACGGCATCGCAGCTTGGATACACGCCGCCCACGTGAAGGCTGCCGACCCCGGGGGTGGACCATCCTCTAG
ACTGCCGGATCTAGCTAGTTAATTAAGGATCCGCCACCATGGCAGTGACGGCGTTGGCGGCGCGGACGTG
GCTTGGCGTGTGGGGCGTGAGGACCATGCAAGCCCGAGGCTTCGGCTCGGATCAGTCCGAGAATGTCGAC
CGGGGCGCGGGCTCCATCCGGGAAGCCGGTGGGGCCTTCGGAAAGAGAGAGCAGGCTGAAGCGGAACGAT
ATTTCCGAGCACAGAGTAGAGAACAACTGGCAGCTTTGAAAAAACACCATGAAGAAGAAATCGTTCATCA
TAAGAAGGAGATTGAGCGTCTGCAGAAAGAAATTGAGCGCCATAAGCAGAAGATCAAAATGCTAAAACAT
GATGATTAAGCGGCCGCTACGTAAATTCCGCCCCCCCCCCYCCCCCCCCCCTAACGTTACTGGCCGAAGC
CGCTTGGAATAAGGCCGGTGTGCGTTTGTCTATATGTTATTTTCCACCATATTGCCGTCTTTTGGCAATG
TGAGGGCCCGGAAACCTGGCCCTGTCTTCTTGACGAGCATTCCTAGGGGTCTTTCCCCTCTCGCCAAAGG
AATGCAAGGTCTGTTGAATGTCGTGAAGGAAGCAGTTCCTCTGGAAGCTTCTTGAAGACAAACAACGTCT
GTAGCGACCCTTTGCAGGCAGCGGAACCCCCCACCTGGCGACAGGTGCCTCTGCGGCCAAAAGCCACGTG
TATAAGATACACCTGCAAAGGCGGCACAACCCCAGTGCCACGTTGTGAGTTGGATAGTTGTGGAAAGAGT
CAAATGGCTCTCCTCAAGCGTATTCAACAAGGGGCTGAAGGATGCCCAGAAGGTACCCCATTGTATGGGA
TCTGATCTGGGGCCTCGGTGCACATGCTTTACATGTGTTTAGTCGAGGTTAAAAAAACGTCTAGGCCCCC
CGAACCACGGGGACGTGGTTTTCCTTTGAAAAACACGATGATAATATGGCCACAACCATGGTTCCTTTGT
CTCAAGAAGAATCCACCCTCATTGAAAGAGCAACGGCTACAATCAACAGCATCCCCATCTCTGAAGACTA
CAGCGTCGCCAGCGCAGCTCTCTCTAGCGACGGCCGCATCTTCACTGGTGTCAATGTATATCATTTTACT
GGGGGACCTTGTGCAGAACTCGTGGTGCTGGGCACTGCTGCTGCTGCGGCAGCTGGCAACCTGACTTGTA
TCGTCGCGATCGGAAATGAGAACAGGGGCATCTTGAGCCCCTGCGGACGGTGCCGACAGGTGCTTCTCGA
TCTGCATCCTGGGATCAAAGCCATAGTGAAGGACAGTGATGGACAGCCGACGGCAGTTGGGATTCGTGAA
TTGCTGCCCTCTGGTTATGTGTGGGAGGGCTAAGTCGACGATAAAATAAAAGATTTTATTTAGTCTCCAG
AAAAAGGGGGGAATGAAAGACCCCACCTGTAGGTTTGGCAAGCTAGCTTAAGTAACGCCATTTTGCAAGG
CATGGAAAAATACATAACTGAGAATAGAGAAGTTCAGATCAAGGTCAGGAACAGATGGAACAGCTGAATA
TGGGCCAAACAGGATATCTGTGGTAAGCAGTTCCTGCCCCGGCTCAGGGCCAAGAACAGATGGAACAGCT
GAATATGGGCCAAACAGGATATCTGTGGTAAGCAGTTCCTGCCCCGGCTCAGGGCCAAGAACAGATGGTC
CCCAGATGCGGTCCAGCCCTCAGCAGTTTCTAGAGAACCATCAGATGTTTCCAGGGTGCCCCAAGGACCT
GAAATGACCCTGTGCCTTATTTGAACTAACCAATCAGTTCGCTTCTCGCTTCTGTTCGCGCGCTTCTGCT
CCCCGAGCTCAATAAAAGAGCCCACAACCCCTCACTCGGGGCGCCAGTCCTCCGATTGACTGAGTCGCCC
GGGTACCCGTGTATCCAATAAACCCTCTTGCAGTTGCATCCGACTTGTGGTCTCGCTGTTCCTTGGGAGG
GTCTCCTCTGAGTGATTGACTACCCGTCAGCGGGGGTCTTTCACATGCAGCATGTATCAAAATTAATTTG
GTTTTTTTTCTTAAGTATTTACATTAAATGGCCATAGTTGCATTAATGAATCGGCCAACGCGCGGGGAGA
GGCGGTTTGCGTATTGGGCGCTCTTCCGCTTCCTCGCTCACTGACTCGCTGCGCTCGGTCGTTCGGCTGC
GGCGAGCGGTATCAGCTCACTCAAAGGCGGTAATACGGTTATCCACAGAATCAGGGGATAACGCAGGAAA
GAACATGTGAGCAAAAGGCCAGCAAAAGGCCAGGAACCGTAAAAAGGCCGCGTTGCTGGCGTTTTTCCAT
AGGCTCCGCCCCCCTGACGAGCATCACAAAAATCGACGCTCAAGTCAGAGGTGGCGAAACCCGACAGGAC
TATAAAGATACCAGGCGTTTCCCCCTGGAAGCTCCCTCGTGCGCTCTCCCGTTCCGACCCTGCCGCTTAC
CGGATACCTGTCCGCCTTTCTCCCTTCGGGAAGCGTGGCGCTTTCTCATAGCTCACGCTGTAGGTATCTC
AGTTCGGTGTAGGTCGTTCGCTCCAAGCTGGGCTGTGTGCACGAACCCCCCGTTCAGCCCGACCGCTGCG
CCTTATCCGGTAACTATCGTCTTGAGTCCAACCCGGTAAGACACGACTTATCGCCACTGGCAGCAGCCAC
TGGTAACAGGATTAGCAGAGCGAGGTATGTAGGCGGTGCTACAGAGTTCTTGAAGTGGTGGCCTAACTAC
GGCTACACTAGAAGAACAGTATTTGGTATCTGCGCTCTGCTGAAGCCAGTTACCTTCGGAAAAAGAGTTG
GTAGCTCTTGATCCGGCAAACAAACCACCGCTGGTAGCGGTGGTTTTTTTGTTTGCAAGCAGCAGATTAC
GCGCAGAAAAAAAGGATCTCAAGAAGATCCTTTGATCTTTTCTACGGGGTCTGACGCTCAGTGGAACGAA
AACTCACGTTAAGGGATTTTGGTCATGAGATTATCAAAAAGGATCTTCACCTAGATCCTTTTGCGGCCGG
CCGCAAATCAATCTAAAGTATATATGAGTAAACTTGGTCTGACAGTTACCAATGCTTAATCAGTGAGGCA
CCTATCTCAGCGATCTGTCTATTTCGTTCATCCATAGTTGCCTGACTCCCCGTCGTGTAGATAACTACGA
TACGGGAGGGCTTACCATCTGGCCCCAGTGCTGCAATGATACCGCGAGACCCACGCTCACCGGCTCCAGA
TTTATCAGCAATAAACCAGCCAGCCGGAAGGGCCGAGCGCAGAAGTGGTCCTGCAACTTTATCCGCCTCC
ATCCAGTCTATTAATTGTTGCCGGGAAGCTAGAGTAAGTAGTTCGCCAGTTAATAGTTTGCGCAACGTTG
TTGCCATTGCTACAGGCATCGTGGTGTCACGCTCGTCGTTTGGTATGGCTTCATTCAGCTCCGGTTCCCA
ACGATCAAGGCGAGTTACATGATCCCCCATGTTGTGCAAAAAAGCGGTTAGCTCCTTCGGTCCTCCGATC
GTTGTCAGAAGTAAGTTGGCCGCAGTGTTATCACTCATGGTTATGGCAGCACTGCATAATTCTCTTACTG
TCATGCCATCCGTAAGATGCTTTTCTGTGACTGGTGAGTACTCAACCAAGTCATTCTGAGAATAGTGTAT
GCGGCGACCGAGTTGCTCTTGCCCGGCGTCAATACGGGATAATACCGCGCCACATAGCAGAACTTTAAAA
GTGCTCATCATTGGAAAACGTTCTTCGGGGCGAAAACTCTCAAGGATCTTACCGCTGTTGAGATCCAGTT
CGATGTAACCCACTCGTGCACCCAACTGATCTTCAGCATCTTTTACTTTCACCAGCGTTTCTGGGTGAGC
AAAAACAGGAAGGCAAAATGCCGCAAAAAAGGGAATAAGGGCGACACGGAAATGTTGAATACTCATACTC
TTCCTTTTTCAATATTATTGAAGCATTTATCAGGGTTATTGTCTCATGAGCGGATACATATTTGAATGTA
TTTAGAAAAATAAACAAATAGGGGTTCCGCGCACATTTC
Features (pLannotate 1.2.2; 14 found; start..end, strand, type, name):
     22..615     +  LTR            LTR: long terminal repeat from Moloney murine leukemia virus
    678..877     +  misc_feature   MMLV Ψ: packaging signal of Moloney murine leukemia virus (MMLV)
    929..1017    +  misc_feature   MESV Ψ (fragment): packaging signal of murine embryonic stem cell virus
   1094..1510    +  CDS            gag (truncated): truncated Moloney murine leukemia virus (MMLV) gag gene lacking the start codon
   1520..1894    +  misc_feature   pol region: Moloney murine leukemia virus (MMLV) pol region containing the splice acceptor site
   1929..2246    +  CDS            ATP5IF1: ATIF1_HUMAN - Also known as ATPI, ATPIF1. Experimental evidence at protein level: Swiss-Prot protein existence level 1. Endogenous F(1)F(o)-ATPase inhibitor limiting ATP depletion when the mitochondrial membrane potential falls below a threshold and the F(1)F(o)-ATP synthase starts hydrolyzing ATP to pump protons out of the mitochondrial matrix. Required to avoid the consumption of cellular ATP when the F(1)F(o)-ATP synthase enzyme acts as an ATP hydrolase. Indirectly acts as a regulator of heme synthesis in erythroid tissues: regulates heme synthesis by modulating the mitochondrial pH and red
   2382..2844    +  misc_feature   IRES: internal ribosome entry site (IRES) of the encephalomyocarditis virus (EMCV)
   2864..3253    +  CDS            BSD: blasticidin S deaminase; Aspergillus terreus BSD; confers resistance to blasticidin
   3302..3423    +  LTR            3' LTR (ΔU3) (fragment): self-inactivating 3' long terminal repeat (LTR) from Moloney murine leukemia virus
   3424..3893    +  LTR            LTR: long terminal repeat from Moloney murine leukemia virus
   3959..4011    -  CDS            lacI (fragment): lac repressor; lacI; The lac repressor binds to the lac operator to inhibit transcription in E. coli. This inhibition can be relieved by adding lactose or isopropyl-β-D-thiogalactopyranoside (IPTG).
   4194..4782    -  rep_origin     ori: high-copy-number ColE1/pMB1/pBR322/pUC origin of replication
   4946..5806    -  CDS            AmpR: β-lactamase; bla; confers resistance to ampicillin, carbenicillin, and related antibiotics
   5807..5911    -  promoter       AmpR promoter: bla
