[The description below was written by a language model from this plasmid's Addgene catalogue record and pLannotate feature annotations shown in this document.]
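Description:
pMXS-ATPIF1 E55A is a Moloney murine leukemia virus (MMLV)-based retroviral expression plasmid built on the pMXS backbone and intended for expressing a mutant form of human ATP synthase inhibitory factor subunit 1 (ATPIF1, gene symbol ATP5IF1) in mammalian cells. In bacteria it is maintained through a high-copy ColE1/pUC-type origin and selected with ampicillin via a β-lactamase gene driven by its own bla promoter. The catalogue lists it simply as a mammalian expression vector, but the annotated features show a typical gammaretroviral transfer vector layout.

The viral cassette is flanked by MMLV long terminal repeats. Downstream of the 5′ LTR lie the MMLV packaging signal (with a short fragment annotated as MESV Ψ), a truncated gag lacking its start codon, and a pol-derived region containing a splice acceptor; these elements support encapsidation of the transcript into viral particles and its processing. No separate internal promoter is annotated, so expression presumably comes from the 5′ LTR. The ATPIF1 coding sequence, cloned between EcoRI and NotI sites and carrying the E55A substitution, is followed by an EMCV IRES and the blasticidin S deaminase gene, so the insert and the resistance marker are translated from one bicistronic transcript and blasticidin selection enriches for cells expressing the mutant protein. The 3′ LTR region is annotated partly as a ΔU3 fragment adjoining a standard MMLV LTR.

ATPIF1 is an endogenous inhibitor of the mitochondrial F1Fo-ATPase that limits ATP hydrolysis when membrane potential falls. The record does not state the functional consequence of E55A; the construct serves to generate stable mammalian cell lines expressing this variant.
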