Addgene plasmid #204704: pMXS-ATPIF1 E55A
Purpose: expresses ATPIF1 E55A in mammalian cells
Depositing lab: William Kaelin. Depositing organization: Dana-Farber Cancer Institute. Publication: Mitochondrial remodeling and ischemic protection by G protein-coupled receptor 35 agonists. Wyant GA, Yu W, Doulamis IP, Nomoto RS, Saeed MY, Duignan T, McCully JD, Kaelin WG Jr. Science. 2022 Aug 5;377(6606):621-629. doi: 10.1126/science.abm1638. Epub 2022 Aug 4. PubMed 35926043.
Backbone
  Vector backbone: pMXS
  Vector type: Mammalian Expression
  Selectable markers: Blasticidin
Growth in bacteria
  Bacterial resistance: Ampicillin, 100 μg/mL
  Growth temperature: 37°C
  Growth strain: NEB Stable
  Copy number: High Copy
Gene/Insert
  Gene/Insert name: ATP synthase inhibitory factor subunit 1 (alt name: ATPIF1)
  Species: H. sapiens (human)
  Mutation: E55A
  Entrez Gene: ATP5IF1 (a.k.a. ATPI, ATPIF1, ATPIP, IP)
  Cloning method: Restriction Enzyme; 5′ cloning site EcoRI (unknown if destroyed); 3′ cloning site NotI (unknown if destroyed)
  Sequencing primers: 5′ TTGGATACACGCCGCCCAC
Terms and licenses: Academic/Nonprofit Terms; Industry Terms: Not Available to Industry
How to cite: pMXS-ATPIF1 E55A was a gift from William Kaelin (Addgene plasmid # 204704 ; http://n2t.net/addgene:204704 ; RRID:Addgene_204704)
